Addgene plasmid #8742: pKT0146
Depositing lab: Kurt Thorn. Depositing organization: Harvard University. Publication: Optimized cassettes for fluorescent protein tagging in Saccharomyces cerevisiae. Sheff MA, Thorn KS. Yeast 2004 Jun;21(8):661-70. 10.1002/yea.1130 PubMed 15197731.
Backbone
  Vector backbone: pFA6a-link
  Backbone size w/o insert (bp): 5416
  Vector type: Yeast Expression
  Selectable markers: S. pombe HIS5
Growth in bacteria
  Bacterial resistance: Ampicillin, 100 μg/mL
  Growth temperature: 37°C
  Growth strain: DH5alpha
  Copy number: Unknown
Gene/Insert
  Gene/Insert name: tdimer2 (alt name: pKT146 (pFA6a–link–tdimer2–SpHIS5))
  Tag / fusion protein: Codon optimized linker (N terminal on backbone)
  Cloning method: Restriction Enzyme; 5′ cloning site PacI (not destroyed); 3′ cloning site AscI (not destroyed)
  Sequencing primers: 5′ SP6
Terms and licenses: Academic/Nonprofit Terms; Industry Terms: Not Available to Industry
Depositor comments: Full name of this plasmid is pFA6a-link-tdimer2-SpHIS5. tdimer2 is described in Campbell et al., 2002.
How to cite: pKT0146 was a gift from Kurt Thorn (Addgene plasmid # 8742 ; http://n2t.net/addgene:8742 ; RRID:Addgene_8742)
