[The description below was written by a language model from this plasmid's Addgene catalogue record and the feature table of its GenBank file.]
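Description:
pKT0146 (full name pFA6a-link-tdimer2-SpHIS5) is a 5,416 bp yeast tagging-cassette plasmid built on the pFA6a-link backbone, one of a set of optimized modules for fluorescent protein tagging in Saccharomyces cerevisiae. It is maintained in E. coli through a high-copy ColE1/pUC-type origin and an ampicillin resistance gene (bla) with its own promoter. The feature table shows no yeast replication origin or centromere, consistent with a plasmid that serves as a template or source of an integrating cassette rather than as an episomal expression vector, despite being catalogued as "Yeast Expression".

The payload is tdimer2, a tandem-dimer red fluorescent protein, cloned between retained PacI and AscI sites and preceded by a codon-optimized linker supplied by the backbone, so that the fluorescent protein can be fused in frame to the C-terminus of a target protein. The tdimer2 coding sequence itself is not annotated in the feature table, but the unannotated region upstream of the ADH1 terminator is where it would lie. No yeast promoter drives the tag; in pFA6a-style cassettes, expression normally comes from the tagged gene's own promoter after integration, with the S. cerevisiae ADH1 terminator ending the fusion transcript. Downstream sits the HIS3MX6 marker: the S. pombe his5 gene, which complements S. cerevisiae his3, flanked by the Ashbya gossypii TEF promoter and terminator, allowing selection of integrants by histidine prototrophy. SP6 and T7 promoters flank the cassette and serve mainly as sequencing primer sites. The typical use is generating chromosomally tagged red-fluorescent fusion proteins for live-cell imaging in budding yeast.
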