LOCUS       Exported 5416 bp ds-DNA circular SYN 12-MAY-2021
DEFINITION  synthetic circular DNA
ACCESSION   .
VERSION     .
KEYWORDS    pKT0146
SOURCE      synthetic DNA construct
  ORGANISM  synthetic DNA construct
REFERENCE   1 (bases 1 to 5416)
  AUTHORS   Sheff MA, Thorn KS
  TITLE     Optimized cassettes for fluorescent protein tagging in Saccharomyces
            cerevisiae.
  JOURNAL   Yeast 2004 Jun;21(8):661-70.
  PUBMED    15197731
REFERENCE   2 (bases 1 to 5416)
  AUTHORS   .
  TITLE     Direct Submission
  JOURNAL   Exported May 12, 2021 from SnapGene Server 1.1.58
            http://www.snapgene.com
FEATURES             Location/Qualifiers
     source          1..5416
                     /organism="synthetic DNA construct"
                     /mol_type="other DNA"
     terminator      1425..1612
                     /gene="S. cerevisiae ADH1"
                     /label=ADH1 terminator
                     /note="transcription terminator for the S. cerevisiae
                     alcohol dehydrogenase 1 (ADH1) gene"
     primer_bind     complement(1480..1504)
                     /label=pHybLex-R
                     /note="ADH terminator, reverse primer"
     gene            1687..2887
                     /label=HIS3MX6
                     /note="yeast selectable marker encoding the S. pombe his5
                     gene, which corresponds to S. cerevisiae HIS3"
     promoter        1687..2030
                     /label=TEF promoter
                     /note="Ashbya gossypii TEF promoter"
     CDS             2031..2684
                     /codon_start=1
                     /gene="Schizosaccharomyces pombe his5"
                     /product="imidazoleglycerol-phosphate dehydratase, required
                     for histidine biosynthesis"
                     /label=S. pombe his5
                     /note="yeast auxotrophic marker; corresponds to S.
                     cerevisiae HIS3"
                     /translation="MGRRAFVERNTNETKISVAIALDKAPLPEESNFIDELITSKHANQ
                     KGEQVIQVDTGIGFLDHMYHALAKHAGWSLRLYSRGDLIIDDHHTAEDTAIALGIAFKQ
                     AMGNFAGVKRFGHAYCPLDEALSRSVVDLSGRPYAVIDLGLKREKVGELSCEMIPHLLY
                     SFSVAAGITLHVTCLYGSNDHHRAESAFKSLAVAMRAATSLTGSSEVPSTKGVL"
     terminator      2690..2887
                     /label=TEF terminator
                     /note="Ashbya gossypii TEF terminator"
     primer_bind     complement(2991..3010)
                     /label=T7
                     /note="T7 promoter, forward primer"
     promoter        complement(2992..3010)
                     /label=T7 promoter
                     /note="promoter for bacteriophage T7 RNA polymerase"
     primer_bind     complement(3097..3114)
                     /label=L4440
                     /note="L4440 vector, forward primer"
     rep_origin      complement(3268..3856)
                     /direction=LEFT
                     /label=ori
                     /note="high-copy-number ColE1/pMB1/pBR322/pUC origin of
                     replication"
     primer_bind     complement(3348..3367)
                     /label=pBR322ori-F
                     /note="pBR322 origin, forward primer"
     CDS             complement(4027..4887)
                     /codon_start=1
                     /gene="bla"
                     /product="beta-lactamase"
                     /label=AmpR
                     /note="confers resistance to ampicillin, carbenicillin, and
                     related antibiotics"
                     /translation="MSIQHFRVALIPFFAAFCLPVFAHPETLVKVKDAEDQLGARVGYI
                     ELDLNSGKILESFRPEERFPMMSTFKVLLCGAVLSRIDAGQEQLGRRIHYSQNDLVEYS
                     PVTEKHLTDGMTVRELCSAAITMSDNTAANLLLTTIGGPKELTAFLHNMGDHVTRLDRW
                     EPELNEAIPNDERDTTMPVAMATTLRKLLTGELLTLASRQQLIDWMEADKVAGPLLRSA
                     LPAGWFIADKSGAGERGSRGIIAALGPDGKPSRIVVIYTTGSQATMDERNRQIAEIGAS
                     LIKHW"
     primer_bind     4650..4669
                     /label=Amp-R
                     /note="Ampicillin resistance gene, reverse primer"
     promoter        complement(4888..4992)
                     /gene="bla"
                     /label=AmpR promoter
     primer_bind     5060..5078
                     /label=pBRforEco
                     /note="pBR322 vectors, upsteam of EcoRI site, forward
                     primer"
     primer_bind     complement(5116..5138)
                     /label=pGEX 3'
                     /note="pGEX vectors, reverse primer"
     primer_bind     5238..5257
                     /label=pRS-marker
                     /note="pRS vectors, use to sequence yeast selectable
                     marker"
     promoter        5338..5356
                     /label=SP6 promoter
                     /note="promoter for bacteriophage SP6 RNA polymerase"
     primer_bind     5338..5355
                     /label=SP6
                     /note="SP6 promoter, forward primer"
ORIGIN
        1 ttaattaaca tggtggcctc ctccgaggac gtcatcaaag agttcatgcg cttcaaggtg
       61 cgcatggagg gctccgtgaa cggccacgag ttcgagatcg agggcgaggg cgagggccgc
      121 ccctacgagg gcacccagac cgccaagctg aaggtgacca agggcggccc cctgcccttc
      181 gcctgggaca tcctgtcccc ccagttccag tacggctcca aggcgtacgt gaagcacccc
      241 gccgacatcc ccgactacaa gaagctgtcc ttccccgagg gcttcaagtg ggagcgcgtg
      301 atgaacttcg aggacggcgg cgtggtgacc gtgacccagg actcctccct gcaggacggc
      361 acgctgatct acaaggtgaa gttccgcggc accaacttcc cccccgacgg ccccgtaatg
      421 cagaagaaga ccatgggctg ggaggcctcc accgagcgcc tgtacccccg cgacggcgtg
      481 ctgaagggcg agatccacca ggccctgaag ctgaaggacg gcggccacta cctggtggag
      541 ttcaagacca tctacatggc caagaagccc gtgcagctgc ccggctacta ctacgtggac
      601 accaagctgg acatcacctc ccacaacgag gactacacca tcgtggaaca gtacgagcgc
      661 tccgagggcc gccaccacct gttcctgggg catggcaccg gcagcaccgg cagcggcagc
      721 tccggcaccg cctcctccga ggacgtcatc aaagagttca tgcgcttcaa ggtgcgcatg
      781 gagggctccg tgaacggcca cgagttcgag atcgagggcg agggcgaggg ccgcccctac
      841 gagggcaccc agaccgccaa gctgaaggtg accaagggcg gccccctgcc cttcgcctgg
      901 gacatcctgt ccccccagtt ccagtacggc tccaaggcgt acgtgaagca ccccgccgac
      961 atccccgact acaagaagct gtccttcccc gagggcttca agtgggagcg cgtgatgaac
     1021 ttcgaggacg gcggcgtggt gaccgtgacc caggactcct ccctgcagga cggcacgctg
     1081 atctacaagg tgaagttccg cggcaccaac ttcccccccg acggccccgt aatgcagaag
     1141 aagaccatgg gctgggaggc ctccaccgag cgcctgtacc cccgcgacgg cgtgctgaag
     1201 ggcgagatcc accaggccct gaagctgaag gacggcggcc actacctggt ggagttcaag
     1261 accatctaca tggccaagaa gcccgtgcag ctgcccggct actactacgt ggacaccaag
     1321 ctggacatca cctcccacaa cgaggactac accatcgtgg aacagtacga gcgctccgag
     1381 ggccgccacc acctgttcct gtagggcgcg ccacttctaa ataagcgaat ttcttatgat
     1441 ttatgatttt tattattaaa taagttataa aaaaaataag tgtatacaaa ttttaaagtg
     1501 actcttaggt tttaaaacga aaattcttat tcttgagtaa ctctttcctg taggtcaggt
     1561 tgctttctca ggtatagtat gaggtcgctc ttattgacca cacctctacc ggcagatccg
     1621 ctagggataa cagggtaata tagatctgtt tagcttgcct cgtccccgcc gggtcacccg
     1681 gccagcgaca tggaggccca gaataccctc cttgacagtc ttgacgtgcg cagctcaggg
     1741 gcatgatgtg actgtcgccc gtacatttag cccatacatc cccatgtata atcatttgca
     1801 tccatacatt ttgatggccg cacggcgcga agcaaaaatt acggctcctc gctgcagacc
     1861 tgcgagcagg gaaacgctcc cctcacagac gcgttgaatt gtccccacgc cgcgcccctg
     1921 tagagaaata taaaaggtta ggatttgcca ctgaggttct tctttcatat acttcctttt
     1981 aaaatcttgc taggatacag ttctcacatc acatccgaac ataaacaacc atgggtagga
     2041 gggcttttgt agaaagaaat acgaacgaaa cgaaaatcag cgttgccatc gctttggaca
     2101 aagctccctt acctgaagag tcgaatttta ttgatgaact tataacttcc aagcatgcaa
     2161 accaaaaggg agaacaagta atccaagtag acacgggaat tggattcttg gatcacatgt
     2221 atcatgcact ggctaaacat gcaggctgga gcttacgact ttactcaaga ggtgatttaa
     2281 tcatcgatga tcatcacact gcagaagata ctgctattgc acttggtatt gcattcaagc
     2341 aggctatggg taactttgcc ggcgttaaaa gatttggaca tgcttattgt ccacttgacg
     2401 aagctctttc tagaagcgta gttgacttgt cgggacggcc ctatgctgtt atcgatttgg
     2461 gattaaagcg tgaaaaggtt ggggaattgt cctgtgaaat gatccctcac ttactatatt
     2521 ccttttcggt agcagctgga attactttgc atgttacctg cttatatggt agtaatgacc
     2581 atcatcgtgc tgaaagcgct tttaaatctc tggctgttgc catgcgcgcg gctactagtc
     2641 ttactggaag ttctgaagtc ccaagcacga agggagtgtt gtaaagagta ctgacaataa
     2701 aaagattctt gttttcaaga acttgtcatt tgtatagttt ttttatattg tagttgttct
     2761 attttaatca aatgttagcg tgatttatat tttttttcgc ctcgacatca tctgcccaga
     2821 tgcgaagtta agtgcgcaga aagtaatatc atgcgtcaat cgtatgtgaa tgctggtcgc
     2881 tatactgctg tcgattcgat actaacgccg ccatccagtt taaacgagct cgaattcatc
     2941 gatgatatca gatccactag tggcctatgc ggccgcggat ctgccggtct ccctatagtg
     3001 agtcgtatta atttcgataa gccaggttaa cctgcattaa tgaatcggcc aacgcgcggg
     3061 gagaggcggt ttgcgtattg ggcgctcttc cgcttcctcg ctcactgact cgctgcgctc
     3121 ggtcgttcgg ctgcggcgag cggtatcagc tcactcaaag gcggtaatac ggttatccac
     3181 agaatcaggg gataacgcag gaaagaacat gtgagcaaaa ggccagcaaa aggccaggaa
     3241 ccgtaaaaag gccgcgttgc tggcgttttt ccataggctc cgcccccctg acgagcatca
     3301 caaaaatcga cgctcaagtc agaggtggcg aaacccgaca ggactataaa gataccaggc
     3361 gtttccccct ggaagctccc tcgtgcgctc tcctgttccg accctgccgc ttaccggata
     3421 cctgtccgcc tttctccctt cgggaagcgt ggcgctttct caatgctcac gctgtaggta
     3481 tctcagttcg gtgtaggtcg ttcgctccaa gctgggctgt gtgcacgaac cccccgttca
     3541 gcccgaccgc tgcgccttat ccggtaacta tcgtcttgag tccaacccgg taagacacga
     3601 cttatcgcca ctggcagcag ccactggtaa caggattagc agagcgaggt atgtaggcgg
     3661 tgctacagag ttcttgaagt ggtggcctaa ctacggctac actagaagga cagtatttgg
     3721 tatctgcgct ctgctgaagc cagttacctt cggaaaaaga gttggtagct cttgatccgg
     3781 caaacaaacc accgctggta gcggtggttt ttttgtttgc aagcagcaga ttacgcgcag
     3841 aaaaaaagga tctcaagaag atcctttgat cttttctacg gggtctgacg ctcagtggaa
     3901 cgaaaactca cgttaaggga ttttggtcat gagattatca aaaaggatct tcacctagat
     3961 ccttttaaat taaaaatgaa gttttaaatc aatctaaagt atatatgagt aaacttggtc
     4021 tgacagttac caatgcttaa tcagtgaggc acctatctca gcgatctgtc tatttcgttc
     4081 atccatagtt gcctgactcc ccgtcgtgta gataactacg atacgggagg gcttaccatc
     4141 tggccccagt gctgcaatga taccgcgaga cccacgctca ccggctccag atttatcagc
     4201 aataaaccag ccagccggaa gggccgagcg cagaagtggt cctgcaactt tatccgcctc
     4261 catccagtct attaattgtt gccgggaagc tagagtaagt agttcgccag ttaatagttt
     4321 gcgcaacgtt gttgccattg ctacaggcat cgtggtgtca cgctcgtcgt ttggtatggc
     4381 ttcattcagc tccggttccc aacgatcaag gcgagttaca tgatccccca tgttgtgcaa
     4441 aaaagcggtt agctccttcg gtcctccgat cgttgtcaga agtaagttgg ccgcagtgtt
     4501 atcactcatg gttatggcag cactgcataa ttctcttact gtcatgccat ccgtaagatg
     4561 cttttctgtg actggtgagt actcaaccaa gtcattctga gaatagtgta tgcggcgacc
     4621 gagttgctct tgcccggcgt caatacggga taataccgcg ccacatagca gaactttaaa
     4681 agtgctcatc attggaaaac gttcttcggg gcgaaaactc tcaaggatct taccgctgtt
     4741 gagatccagt tcgatgtaac ccactcgtgc acccaactga tcttcagcat cttttacttt
     4801 caccagcgtt tctgggtgag caaaaacagg aaggcaaaat gccgcaaaaa agggaataag
     4861 ggcgacacgg aaatgttgaa tactcatact cttccttttt caatattatt gaagcattta
     4921 tcagggttat tgtctcatga gcggatacat atttgaatgt atttagaaaa ataaacaaat
     4981 aggggttccg cgcacatttc cccgaaaagt gccacctgac gtctaagaaa ccattattat
     5041 catgacatta acctataaaa ataggcgtat cacgaggccc tttcgtctcg cgcgtttcgg
     5101 tgatgacggt gaaaacctct gacacatgca gctcccggag acggtcacag cttgtctgta
     5161 agcggatgcc gggagcagac aagcccgtca gggcgcgtca gcgggtgttg gcgggtgtcg
     5221 gggctggctt aactatgcgg catcagagca gattgtactg agagtgcacc atatggacat
     5281 attgtcgtta gaacgcggct acaattaata cataacctta tgtatcatac acatacgatt
     5341 taggtgacac tatagaacgc ggccgccagc tgaagcttcg tacgctgcag gtcgacggat
     5401 cggtgacggt gctggt
//
