>Addgene plasmid #8742 | pKT0146 | addgene partial sequence | sequence record 17200 | SP6 5'-ATTTAGGTGACACTATAG-3'
CTTCGTACGCTGCAGGTCGACGGATCGGTGACGGTGCTGGTTTAATTAACATGGTGGCCTCCTCCGAGGA
CGTCATCAAAGAGTTCATGCGCTTCAAGGTGCGCATGGAGGGCTCCGTGAACGGCCACGAGTTCGAGATC
GAGGGCGAGGGCGAGGGCCGCCCCTA
